>Addgene plasmid #249275 | pCEFL PRKACA HA E171K | addgene full sequence | sequence record 497390 | Addgene NGS Result
GACGGATCGGGAGATCGATCTCCCGATCCCCTATGGTGCACTCTCAGTACAATCTGCTCTGATGCCGCAT
AGTTAAGCCAGTATCTGCTCCCTGCTTGTGTGTTGGAGGTCGCTGAGTAGTGCGCGAGCAAAATTTAAGC
TACAACAAGGCAAGGCTTGACCGACAATTGCATGAAGAATCTGCTTAGGGTTAGGCGTTTTGCGCTGCTT
CGAGCTTTGCAAAGATGGATAAAGTTTTAAACAGAGAGGAATCTTTGCAGCTAATGGACCTTCTAGGTCT
TGAAAGGAGTGGGAATTGGCTCCGGTGCCCGTCAGTGGGCAGAGCGCACATCGCCCACAGTCCCCGAGAA
GTTGGGGGGAGGGGTCGGCAATTGAACCGGTGCCTAGAGAAGGTGGCGCGGGGTAAACTGGGAAAGTGAT
GTCGTGTACTGGCTCCGCCTTTTTCCCGAGGGTGGGGGAGAACCGTATATAAGTGCAGTAGTCGCCGTGA
ACGTTCTTTTTCGCAACGGGTTTGCCGCCAGAACACAGGTAAGTGCCGTGTGTGGTTCCCGCGGGCCTGG
CCTCTTTACGGGTTATGGCCCTTGCGTGCCTTGAATTACTTCCACCTGGCTGCAGTACGTGATTCTTGAT
CCCGAGCTTCGGGTTGGAAGTGGGTGGGAGAGTTCGAGGCCTTGCGCTTAAGGAGCCCCTTCGCCTCGTG
CTTGAGTTGAGGCCTGGCCTGGGCGCTGGGGCCGCCGCGTGCGAATCTGGTGGCACCTTCGCGCCTGTCT
CGCTGCTTTCGATAAGTCTCTAGCCATTTAAAATTTTTGATGACCTGCTGCGACGCTTTTTTTCTGGCAA
GATAGTCTTGTAAATGCGGGCCAAGATCGATCTGCACACTGGTATTTCGGTTTTTGGGGCCGCGGGCGGC
GACGGGGCCCGTGCGTCCCAGCGCACATGTTCGGCGAGGCGGGGCCTGCGAGCGCGGCCACCGAGAATCG
GACGGGGGTAGTCTCAAGCTGGCCGGCCTGCTCTGGTGCCTGGCCTCGCGCCGCCGTGTATCGCCCCGCC
CTGGGCGGCAAGGCTGGCCCGGTCGGCACCAGTTGCGTGAGCGGAAAGATGGCCGCTTCCCGGCCCTGCT
GCAGGGAGCTCAAAATGGAGGACGCGGCGCTCGGGAGAGCGGGCGGGTGAGTCACCCACACAAAGGAAAA
GGGCCTTTCCGTCCTCAGCCGTCGCTTCATGTGACTCCACGGAGTACCGGGCGCCGTCCAGGCACCTCGA
TTAGTTCTCGAGCTTTTGGAGTACGTCGTCTTTAGGTTGGGGGGAGGGGTTTTATGCGATGGAGTTTCCC
CACACTGAGTGGGTGGAGACTGAAGTTAGGCCAGCTTGGCACTTGATGTAATTCTCCTTGGAATTTGCCC
TTTTTGAGTTTGGATCTTGGTTCATTCTCAAGCCTCAGACAGTGGTTCAAAGTTTTTTTCTTCCATTTCA
GGTGTCGTGAGGAATTGGCGAAGCTCAGTTAACGGCCATTGTGGCCATCAAGCTTGGTACCAGATCTGGA
TCCGCCGCCACCATGGGCAACGCCGCCGCCGCCAAGAAGGGCAGCGAGCAGGAGAGCGTGAAAGAATTCT
TAGCCAAAGCCAAAGAAGATTTTCTTAAAAAATGGGAAAGTCCCGCTCAGAACACAGCCCACTTGGATCA
GTTTGAACGAATCAAGACCCTCGGCACGGGCTCCTTCGGGCGGGTGATGCTGGTGAAACACAAGGAGACC
GGGAACCACTATGCCATGAAGATCCTCGACAAACAGAAGGTGGTGAAACTGAAACAGATCGAACACACCC
TGAATGAAAAGCGCATCCTGCAAGCTGTCAACTTTCCGTTCCTCGTCAAACTCGAGTTCTCCTTCAAGGA
CAACTCAAACTTATACATGGTCATGGAGTACGTGCCCGGCGGGGAGATGTTCTCACACCTACGGCGGATC
GGAAGGTTCAGTGAGCCCCATGCCCGTTTCTACGCGGCCCAGATCGTCCTGACCTTTGAGTATCTGCACT
CGCTGGATCTCATCTACAGGGACCTGAAGCCGAAGAATCTGCTCATTGACCAGCAGGGCTACATTCAGGT
GACAGACTTCGGTTTCGCCAAGCGCGTGAAGGGCCGCACTTGGACCTTGTGCGGCACCCCTGAGTACCTG
GCCCCTGAGATTATCCTGAGCAAAGGCTACAACAAGGCCGTGGACTGGTGGGCCCTGGGGGTTCTTATCT
ATGAAATGGCCGCTGGCTACCCGCCCTTCTTCGCAGACCAGCCCATCCAGATCTATGAGAAGATCGTCTC
TGGGAAGGTGCGCTTCCCTTCCCACTTCAGCTCTGACTTGAAGGACCTGCTGCGGAACCTCCTGCAGGTA
GATCTCACCAAGCGCTTTGGGAACCTCAAGAATGGGGTCAACGATATCAAGAACCACAAGTGGTTTGCCA
CAACTGACTGGATTGCCATCTACCAGAGGAAGGTGGAAGCTCCCTTCATACCAAAGTTTAAAGGCCCTGG
GGATACGAGTAACTTTGACGACTATGAGGAAGAAGAAATCCGGGTCTCCATCAATGAGAAGTGTGGCAAG
GAGTTTTCTGAGTTTGCTAGCTACCCATACGACGTGCCAGATTACGCCTAGGCGGCCGCACTCGAGATAT
CGGCCTCCAGGGCCTCTAGAGGGCCCTATTCTATAGTGTCACCTAAATGCTAGAGCTCGCTGATCAGCCT
CGACTGTGCCTTCTAGTTGCCAGCCATCTGTTGTTTGCCCCTCCCCCGTGCCTTCCTTGACCCTGGAAGG
TGCCACTCCCACTGTCCTTTCCTAATAAAATGAGGAAATTGCATCGCATTGTCTGAGTAGGTGTCATTCT
ATTCTGGGGGGTGGGGTGGGGCAGGACAGCAAGGGGGAGGATTGGGAAGACAATAGCAGGCATGCTGGGG
ATGCGGTGGGCTCTATGGCTTCTGAGGCGGAAAGAACCAGCTGGGGCTCTAGGGGGTATCCCC
[124 nt withheld, positions 3004-3127]
C
[91 nt withheld, positions 3129-3219]
A
[49 nt withheld, positions 3221-3269]
CCTTTGACGTTGGAGTCCACGTTCTTT
[37 nt withheld, positions 3297-3333]
ACCCTATCTCGGTCTATTCTTTTGATTTATAAGGGATTTTGCCGATTTCGGCCTATTGGTTAAAAAATGA
GCTGATTTAACAAAAATTTAACGCGAATTAATTCTGTGGAATGTGTGTCAGTTAGGGTGTGGAAAGTCCC
CAGGCTCCCCAGCAGGCAGAAGTATGCAAAGCATGCATCTCAATTAGTCAGCAACCAGGTGTGGAAAGTC
CCCAGGCTCCCCAGCAGGCAGAAGTATGCAAAGCATGCATCTCAATTAGTCAGCAACCATAGTCCCGCCC
CTAACTCCGCCCATCCCGCCCCTAACTCCGCCCAGTTCCGCCCATTCTCCGCCCCATGGCTGACTAATTT
TTTTTATTTATGCAGAGGCCGAGGCCGCCTCTGCCTCTGAGCTATTCCAGAAGTAGTGAGGAGGCTTTTT
TGGAGGCCTAGGCTTTTGCAAAAAGCTCCCGGGAGCTTGTATATCCATTTTCGGATCTGATCAAGAGACA
GGATGAGGATCGTTTCGCATGATTGAACAAGATGGATTGCACGCAGGTTCTCCGGCCGCTTGGGTGGAGA
GGCTATTCGGCTATGACTGGGCACAACAGACAATCGGCTGCTCTGATGCCGCCGTGTTCCGGCTGTCAGC
GCAGGGGCGCCCGGTTCTTTTTGTCAAGACCGACCTGTCCGGTGCCCTGAATGAACTGCAGGACGAGGCA
GCGCGGCTATCGTGGCTGGCCACGACGGGCGTTCCTTGCGCAGCTGTGCTCGACGTTGTCACTGAAGCGG
GAAGGGACTGGCTGCTATTGGGCGAAGTGCCGGGGCAGGATCTCCTGTCATCTCACCTTGCTCCTGCCGA
GAAAGTATCCATCATGGCTGATGCAATGCGGCGGCTGCATACGCTTGATCCGGCTACCTGCCCATTCGAC
CACCAAGCGAAACATCGCATCGAGCGAGCACGTACTCGGATGGAAGCCGGTCTTGTCGATCAGGATGATC
TGGACGAAGAGCATCAGGGGCTCGCGCCAGCCGAACTGTTCGCCAGGCTCAAGGCGCGCATGCCCGACGG
CGAGGATCTCGTCGTGACCCATGGCGATGCCTGCTTGCCGAATATCATGGTGGAAAATGGCCGCTTTTCT
GGATTCATCGACTGTGGCCGGCTGGGTGTGGCGGACCGCTATCAGGACATAGCGTTGGCTACCCGTGATA
TTGCTGAAGAGCTTGGCGGCGAATGGGCTGACCGCTTCCTCGTGCTTTACGGTATCGCCGCTCCCGATTC
GCAGCGCATCGCCTTCTATCGCCTTCTTGACGAGTTCTTCTGAGCGGGACTCTGGGGTTCGAAATGACCG
ACCAAGCGACGCCCAACCTGCCATCACGAGATTTCGATTCCACCGCCGCCTTCTATGAAAGGTTGGGCTT
CGGAATCGTTTTCCGGGACGCCGGCTGGATGATCCTCCAGCGCGGGGATCTCATGCTGGAGTTCTTCGCC
CACCCCAACTTGTTTATTGCAGCTTATAATGGTTACAAATAAAGCAATAGCATCACAAATTTCACAAATA
AAGCATTTTTTTCACTGCATTCTAGTTGTGGTTTGTCCAAACTCATCAATGTATCTTATCATGTCTGTAT
ACCGTCGACCTCTAGCTAGAGCTTGGCGTAATCATGGTCATAGCTGTTTCCTGTGTGAAATTGTTATCCG
CTCACAATTCCACACAACATACGAGCCGGAAGCATAAAGTGTAAAGCCTGGGGTGCCTAATGAGTGAGCT
AACTCACATTAATTGCGTTGCGCTCACTGCCCGCTTTCCAGTCGGGAAACCTGTCGTGCCAGCTGCATTA
ATGAATCGGCCAACGCGCGGGGAGAGGCGGTTTGCGTATTGGGCGCTCTTCCGCTTCCTCGCTCACTGAC
TCGCTGCGCTCGGTCGTTCGGCTGCGGCGAGCGGTATCAGCTCACTCAAAGGCGGTAATACGGTTATCCA
CAGAATCAGGGGATAACGCAGGAAAGAACATGTGAGCAAAAGGCCAGCAAAAGGCCAGGAACCGTAAAAA
GGCCGCGTTGCTGGCGTTTTTCCATAGGCTCCGCCCCCCTGACGAGCATCACAAAAATCGACGCTCAAGT
CAGAGGTGGCGAAACCCGACAGGACTATAAAGATACCAGGCGTTTCCCCCTGGAAGCTCCCTCGTGCGCT
CTCCTGTTCCGACCCTGCCGCTTACCGGATACCTGTCCGCCTTTCTCCCTTCGGGAAGCGTGGCGCTTTC
TCATAGCTCACGCTGTAGGTATCTCAGTTCGGTGTAGGTCGTTCGCTCCAAGCTGGGCTGTGTGCACGAA
CCCCCCGTTCAGCCCGACCGCTGCGCCTTATCCGGTAACTATCGTCTTGAGTCCAACCCGGTAAGACACG
ACTTATCGCCACTGGCAGCAGCCACTGGTAACAGGATTAGCAGAGCGAGGTATGTAGGCGGTGCTACAGA
GTTCTTGAAGTGGTGGCCTAACTACGGCTACACTAGAAGAACAGTATTTGGTATCTGCGCTCTGCTGAAG
CCAGTTACCTTCGGAAAAAGAGTTGGTAGCTCTTGATCCGGCAAACAAACCACCGCTGGTAGCGGTGGTT
TTTTTGTTTGCAAGCAGCAGATTACGCGCAGAAAAAAAGGATCTCAAGAAGATCCTTTGATCTTTTCTAC
GGGGTCTGACGCTCAGTGGAACGAAAACTCACGTTAAGGGATTTTGGTCATGAGATTATCAAAAAGGATC
TTCACCTAGATCCTTTTAAATTAAAAATGAAGTTTTAAATCAATCTAAAGTATATATGAGTAAACTTGGT
CTGACAGTTACCAATGCTTAATCAGTGAGGCACCTATCTCAGCGATCTGTCTATTTCGTTCATCCATAGT
TGCCTGACTCCCCGTCGTGTAGATAACTACGATACGGGAGGGCTTACCATCTGGCCCCAGTGCTGCAATG
ATACCGCGAGACCCACGCTCACCGGCTCCAGATTTATCAGCAATAAACCAGCCAGCCGGAAGGGCCGAGC
GCAGAAGTGGTCCTGCAACTTTATCCGCCTCCATCCAGTCTATTAATTGTTGCCGGGAAGCTAGAGTAAG
TAGTTCGCCAGTTAATAGTTTGCGCAACGTTGTTGCCATTGCTACAGGCATCGTGGTGTCACGCTCGTCG
TTTGGTATGGCTTCATTCAGCTCCGGTTCCCAACGATCAAGGCGAGTTACATGATCCCCCATGTTGTGCA
AAAAAGCGGTTAGCTCCTTCGGTCCTCCGATCGTTGTCAGAAGTAAGTTGGCCGCAGTGTTATCACTCAT
GGTTATGGCAGCACTGCATAATTCTCTTACTGTCATGCCATCCGTAAGATGCTTTTCTGTGACTGGTGAG
TACTCAACCAAGTCATTCTGAGAATAGTGTATGCGGCGACCGAGTTGCTCTTGCCCGGCGTCAATACGGG
ATAATACCGCGCCACATAGCAGAACTTTAAAAGTGCTCATCATTGGAAAACGTTCTTCGGGGCGAAAACT
CTCAAGGATCTTACCGCTGTTGAGATCCAGTTCGATGTAACCCACTCGTGCACCCAACTGATCTTCAGCA
TCTTTTACTTTCACCAGCGTTTCTGGGTGAGCAAAAACAGGAAGGCAAAATGCCGCAAAAAAGGGAATAA
GGGCGACACGGAAATGTTGAATACTCATACTCTTCCTTTTTCAATATTATTGAAGCATTTATCAGGGTTA
TTGTCTCATGAGCGGATACATATTTGAATGTATTTAGAAAAATAAACAAATAGGGGTTCCGCGCACATTT
CCCCGAAAAGTGCCACCTGACGTC
Features (pLannotate 1.2.2; 22 found; start..end, strand, type, name):
     32..84      -  misc_feature   bom (fragment): basis of mobility region from pBR322
    225..291     +  CDS            small t antigen (fragment): SV40 (simian virus 40) small t antigen
    317..528     +  promoter       EF-1α core promoter: core promoter for human elongation factor EF-1α
    529..638     +  intron         EF-1α intron A (fragment): intron upstream of the start codon of human EF-1α
   1268..1471    +  intron         EF-1α intron A: truncated intron upstream of the start codon of human EF-1α
   1553..2605    +  CDS            PRKACA: KAPCA_HUMAN - Also known as PKACA. Experimental evidence at protein level: Swiss-Prot protein existence level 1. [Isoform 2]: Phosphorylates and activates ABL1 in sperm flagellum to promote spermatozoa capacitation. From Homo sapiens (Human).
   2612..2637    +  CDS            HA (fragment): HA (human influenza hemagglutinin) epitope tag
   2690..2708    -  promoter       SP6 promoter: promoter for bacteriophage SP6 RNA polymerase
   2734..2958    +  polyA_signal   bGH poly(A) signal: bovine growth hormone polyadenylation signal
   2962..2983    +  promoter       SV40 promoter (fragment): SV40 enhancer and early promoter
   3004..3432    +  rep_origin     f1 ori (sequence partly withheld): f1 bacteriophage origin of replication; arrow indicates direction of (+) strand synthesis
   3446..3775    +  promoter       SV40 promoter: SV40 enhancer and early promoter
   3842..4633    +  CDS            neo: KKA2_KLEPN - Also known as kan, nptII. Experimental evidence at protein level: Swiss-Prot protein existence level 1. Resistance to kanamycin, neomycin, paromomycin, ribostamycin, butirosin and gentamicin B. From Klebsiella pneumoniae.
   4657..4815    +  CDS            ble (fragment): BLE_KLEPN - Experimental evidence at protein level: Swiss-Prot protein existence level 1. Binding protein with a strong affinity to the bleomycin family of antibiotics. Binds to CL990; an antimitotic-antibiotic compound. From Klebsiella pneumoniae.
   4810..4931    +  polyA_signal   SV40 poly(A) signal: SV40 polyadenylation signal
   5004..5020    -  protein_bind   lac operator: The lac repressor binds to the lac operator to inhibit transcription in E. coli. This inhibition can be relieved by adding lactose or isopropyl-β-D-thiogalactopyranoside (IPTG). lac repressor encoded by lacI
   5028..5058    -  promoter       lac promoter: promoter for the E. coli lac operon
   5073..5094    -  protein_bind   CAP binding site: CAP binding activates transcription in the presence of cAMP. E. coli catabolite activator protein
   5107..5199    -  CDS            lacI (fragment): lac repressor; lacI; The lac repressor binds to the lac operator to inhibit transcription in E. coli. This inhibition can be relieved by adding lactose or isopropyl-β-D-thiogalactopyranoside (IPTG).
   5382..5970    -  rep_origin     ori: high-copy-number ColE1/pMB1/pBR322/pUC origin of replication
   6141..7001    -  CDS            AmpR: β-lactamase; bla; confers resistance to ampicillin, carbenicillin, and related antibiotics
   7002..7106    -  promoter       AmpR promoter: bla
