[The description below was written by a language model from this plasmid's Addgene catalogue record and pLannotate feature annotations shown in this document.]
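Description:
pCEFL PRKACA HA E171K is a mammalian expression plasmid of about 7.1 kb built on the pCEFL backbone. It carries a codon-optimized human PRKACA coding sequence, which encodes the catalytic alpha subunit of cAMP-dependent protein kinase (PKA), with an E171K point mutation. The insert sits between retained BamHI and NotI sites and is fused at its C terminus to an HA epitope tag, allowing the protein to be detected or immunoprecipitated with anti-HA antibodies. Transcription is driven by the human EF-1α promoter, annotated as the core promoter followed by portions of EF-1α intron A, which gives strong constitutive expression in many mammalian cell types. It is terminated by the bovine growth hormone polyadenylation signal. An SP6 promoter lies in reverse orientation just downstream of the insert and serves as a sequencing primer site.

A separate cassette, made up of the SV40 enhancer/early promoter, the neomycin phosphotransferase gene and an SV40 poly(A) signal, permits G418 selection of stably transfected cells. In bacteria the plasmid is maintained at high copy through a ColE1/pUC-type origin and selected with ampicillin via the β-lactamase gene. An f1 origin is also present. The short fragments annotated as bom, SV40 small t antigen, ble, lacI and the lac promoter/operator region appear to be backbone remnants with no stated function.

The stated purpose is expression of the PKA E171K mutant, and the associated publication concerns crosstalk between Gαs and Hedgehog signaling in Hedgehog-dependent tumors. The record does not state the functional consequence of the E171K substitution.
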