Addgene plasmid #249275: pCEFL PRKACA HA E171K
Purpose: Expression of PKA E171K mutant (PRKACAE171K)
Depositing lab: Ramiro Iglesias-Bartolome. Depositing organization: National Cancer Institute (NCI). Publication: Dissection of Galphas and Hedgehog Signaling Crosstalk Reveals Therapeutic Opportunities to Target Hedgehog-Dependent Tumors. Krantz S, Bell BA, Lund K, Salinas Parra N, Ng Y, De Oliveira Rosa N, Mukhopadhyay S, St Croix B, Sarin KY, Weigert R, Raimondi F, Iglesias-Bartolome R. Cancer Res. 2025 Dec 29. doi: 10.1158/0008-5472.CAN-25-1109. PubMed 41460725.
Backbone
  Vector backbone: pCEFL
  Backbone manufacturer: Addgene #38121
  Vector type: Mammalian Expression
  Selectable markers: Neomycin (select with G418)
Growth in bacteria
  Bacterial resistance: Ampicillin, 100 μg/mL
  Growth temperature: 37°C
  Growth strain: DH5alpha
  Copy number: High Copy
Gene/Insert
  Gene/Insert name: PRKACA (alt name: Protein kinase A (PKA). codon optimized, E171K mutation, HA tag)
  Species: H. sapiens (human)
  Mutation: E171K
  GenBank ID: NM_002730
  Entrez Gene: PRKACA (a.k.a. CAFD1, PKACA, PPNAD4)
  Promoter: EF-1
  Tag / fusion protein: HA (C terminal on insert)
  Cloning method: Restriction Enzyme; 5′ cloning site BamH1 (not destroyed); 3′ cloning site Not1 (not destroyed)
  Sequencing primers: 5′ TTCTTCCATTTCAGGTGTCG; 3′ SP6
Terms and licenses: Academic/Nonprofit Terms; Industry Terms: Not Available to Industry
Depositor comments: Please visit https://www.biorxiv.org/content/10.1101/2025.02.21.639530v1 for bioRxiv preprint
How to cite: pCEFL PRKACA HA E171K was a gift from Ramiro Iglesias-Bartolome (Addgene plasmid # 249275 ; http://n2t.net/addgene:249275 ; RRID:Addgene_249275)
